Addgene plasmid #78058: DCK gRNA (BRDN0001487070)
Purpose: 3rd generation lentiviral gRNA plasmid targeting human DCK
Depositing lab: John Doench & David Root. Depositing organization: Broad Institute. Publication: Optimized sgRNA design to maximize activity and minimize off-target effects of CRISPR-Cas9. Doench JG, Fusi N, Sullender M, Hegde M, Vaimberg EW, Donovan KF, Smith I, Tothova Z, Wilen C, Orchard R, Virgin HW, Listgarten J, Root DE. Nat Biotechnol. 2016 Jan 18. doi: 10.1038/nbt.3437. PubMed 26780180.
Backbone
  Vector backbone: lentiGuide-Puro
  Backbone manufacturer: Zhang Lab (Addgene plasmid # 52963)
  Vector type: Mammalian Expression, Lentiviral, CRISPR
  Selectable markers: Puromycin
Growth in bacteria
  Bacterial resistance: Ampicillin, 100 μg/mL
  Growth temperature: 37°C
  Growth strain: DH5alpha
  Copy number: High Copy
Gene/Insert
  Gene/Insert name: DCK (alt names: DCK; NM_000788.2)
  gRNA/shRNA sequence: TTTGAGCTTGCCATTCAGAG
  Species: H. sapiens (human)
  Entrez Gene: DCK
  Promoter: hU6
  Cloning method: Unknown
  Sequencing primers: 5′ U6-F; 3′ pS2-R
Terms and licenses: Academic/Nonprofit Terms; Industry Terms: Not Available to Industry
Depositor comments: The gRNA was designed to target the following Genbank reference sequence(s): NM_000788.2. Note that this plasmid does NOT contain Cas9. It should be used in conjunction with lentiCas9-Blast (Addgene #52962) or otherwise with cell lines already expressing Cas9. Browse the full kinome gRNA library at http://www.addgene.org/pooled-library/broadgpp-human-kinome/ or visit http://www.broadinstitute.org/rnai/public/ for detailed protocols and information.
How to cite: DCK gRNA (BRDN0001487070) was a gift from John Doench & David Root (Addgene plasmid # 78058 ; http://n2t.net/addgene:78058 ; RRID:Addgene_78058)
