[The description below was written by a language model from this plasmid's Addgene catalogue record and pLannotate feature annotations shown in this document.]
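Description:
DCK gRNA (BRDN0001487070) is a third-generation lentiviral guide RNA plasmid built on the lentiGuide-Puro backbone and designed to direct Streptococcus pyogenes Cas9 to the human deoxycytidine kinase gene (DCK), with the guide designed against the DCK reference transcript. It belongs to a set of guides targeting the human kinome. The plasmid is propagated in E. coli as a high-copy construct through a ColE1/pUC-type origin with ampicillin selection (β-lactamase). The backbone also carries an f1 origin, an SV40 origin and leftover lac and T7/T3 promoter elements from its cloning-vector ancestry.

The transfer cassette begins with an RSV promoter fused to a truncated HIV-1 5' LTR, which makes genomic RNA production Tat-independent. This is followed by the Ψ packaging signal with a partial gag sequence, the Rev response element for nuclear export, and a cPPT/CTS element. The cassette ends in a self-inactivating ΔU3 3' LTR and an SV40 polyadenylation signal. Within the provirus, a human U6 RNA polymerase III promoter drives the 20-nucleotide DCK spacer joined to the Cas9 gRNA scaffold. Downstream, the EF-1α core promoter with its intron A expresses puromycin N-acetyltransferase, and a WPRE enhances transcript expression, so transduced mammalian cells can be selected with puromycin.

The plasmid does not encode Cas9. It is meant to be used with a separate Cas9 lentivector or in cells that already express Cas9, typically for knockout of DCK by CRISPR editing. Virus production requires packaging and envelope functions supplied in trans.
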