Features (pLannotate 1.2.2; 29 found; start..end, strand, type, name):
     14..80      +  CDS            small t antigen (fragment): SV40 (simian virus 40) small t antigen
    106..317     +  promoter       EF-1α core promoter: core promoter for human elongation factor EF-1α
    318..1256    +  intron         EF-1α intron A: intron upstream of the start codon of human EF-1α
   1278..1877    +  CDS            PuroR (fragment): puromycin N-acetyltransferase; pac from Streptomyces; confers resistance to puromycin
   1893..2481    +  misc_feature   WPRE: woodchuck hepatitis virus posttranscriptional regulatory element
   2532..2551    +  misc_feature   cPPT/CTS (fragment): central polypurine tract and central termination sequence of HIV-1
   2553..2786    +  LTR            3' LTR (ΔU3): self-inactivating 3' long terminal repeat (LTR) from HIV-1
   2864..2985    +  polyA_signal   SV40 poly(A) signal: SV40 polyadenylation signal
   3025..3160    +  rep_origin     SV40 ori: SV40 origin of replication
   3181..3199    -  promoter       T7 promoter: promoter for bacteriophage T7 RNA polymerase
   3207..3362    +  CDS            lacZα (fragment): LacZα fragment of β-galactosidase; lacZ fragment
   3367..3795    +  rep_origin     f1 ori (sequence partly withheld): f1 bacteriophage origin of replication; arrow indicates direction of (+) strand synthesis
   3848..3952    +  promoter       AmpR promoter: bla
   3953..4813    +  CDS            AmpR: β-lactamase; bla; confers resistance to ampicillin, carbenicillin, and related antibiotics
   4984..5572    +  rep_origin     ori: high-copy-number ColE1/pMB1/pBR322/pUC origin of replication
   5755..5847    +  CDS            lacI (fragment): lac repressor; lacI; The lac repressor binds to the lac operator to inhibit transcription in E. coli. This inhibition can be relieved by adding lactose or isopropyl-β-D-thiogalactopyranoside (IPTG).
   5860..5881    +  protein_bind   CAP binding site: CAP binding activates transcription in the presence of cAMP. E. coli catabolite activator protein
   5896..5926    +  promoter       lac promoter: promoter for the E. coli lac operon
   5934..5950    +  protein_bind   lac operator: The lac repressor binds to the lac operator to inhibit transcription in E. coli. This inhibition can be relieved by adding lactose or isopropyl-β-D-thiogalactopyranoside (IPTG). lac repressor encoded by lacI
   5995..6013    +  promoter       T3 promoter: promoter for bacteriophage T3 RNA polymerase
   6041..6267    +  promoter       RSV promoter: Rous sarcoma virus enhancer/promoter
   6268..6448    +  LTR            5' LTR (truncated): truncated 5' long terminal repeat (LTR) from HIV-1
   6495..6620    +  misc_feature   HIV-1 Ψ: packaging signal of human immunodeficiency virus type 1
   6604..6967    +  CDS            HIV-1 gag (fragment): gag protein from human immunodeficiency virus 1; gag
   7113..7346    +  misc_feature   RRE: The Rev response element (RRE) of HIV-1 allows for Rev-dependent mRNA export from the nucleus to the cytoplasm.
   7723..7749    +  CDS            Rev (fragment): human immunodeficiency virus 1 (HIV-1) Rev protein; rev; enhances nuclear export of unspliced and incompletely spliced viral mRNAs
   7753..7993    +  promoter       U6 promoter: RNA polymerase III promoter for human U6 snRNA
   8023..8098    +  misc_RNA       gRNA scaffold: guide RNA scaffold for the Streptococcus pyogenes CRISPR/Cas9 system
   8154..8271    +  misc_feature   cPPT/CTS: central polypurine tract and central termination sequence of HIV-1
>Addgene plasmid #78058 | DCK gRNA (BRDN0001487070) | addgene full sequence | sequence record 188912 | Addgene Assembled Sequence
CCCGGGTGCAAAGATGGATAAAGTTTTAAACAGAGAGGAATCTTTGCAGCTAATGGACCTTCTAGGTCTT
GAAAGGAGTGGGAATTGGCTCCGGTGCCCGTCAGTGGGCAGAGCGCACATCGCCCACAGTCCCCGAGAAG
TTGGGGGGAGGGGTCGGCAATTGATCCGGTGCCTAGAGAAGGTGGCGCGGGGTAAACTGGGAAAGTGATG
TCGTGTACTGGCTCCGCCTTTTTCCCGAGGGTGGGGGAGAACCGTATATAAGTGCAGTAGTCGCCGTGAA
CGTTCTTTTTCGCAACGGGTTTGCCGCCAGAACACAGGTAAGTGCCGTGTGTGGTTCCCGCGGGCCTGGC
CTCTTTACGGGTTATGGCCCTTGCGTGCCTTGAATTACTTCCACCTGGCTGCAGTACGTGATTCTTGATC
CCGAGCTTCGGGTTGGAAGTGGGTGGGAGAGTTCGAGGCCTTGCGCTTAAGGAGCCCCTTCGCCTCGTGC
TTGAGTTGAGGCCTGGCCTGGGCGCTGGGGCCGCCGCGTGCGAATCTGGTGGCACCTTCGCGCCTGTCTC
GCTGCTTTCGATAAGTCTCTAGCCATTTAAAATTTTTGATGACCTGCTGCGACGCTTTTTTTCTGGCAAG
ATAGTCTTGTAAATGCGGGCCAAGATCTGCACACTGGTATTTCGGTTTTTGGGGCCGCGGGCGGCGACGG
GGCCCGTGCGTCCCAGCGCACATGTTCGGCGAGGCGGGGCCTGCGAGCGCGGCCACCGAGAATCGGACGG
GGGTAGTCTCAAGCTGGCCGGCCTGCTCTGGTGCCTGGCCTCGCGCCGCCGTGTATCGCCCCGCCCTGGG
CGGCAAGGCTGGCCCGGTCGGCACCAGTTGCGTGAGCGGAAAGATGGCCGCTTCCCGGCCCTGCTGCAGG
GAGCTCAAAATGGAGGACGCGGCGCTCGGGAGAGCGGGCGGGTGAGTCACCCACACAAAGGAAAAGGGCC
TTTCCGTCCTCAGCCGTCGCTTCATGTGACTCCACGGAGTACCGGGCGCCGTCCAGGCACCTCGATTAGT
TCTCGAGCTTTTGGAGTACGTCGTCTTTAGGTTGGGGGGAGGGGTTTTATGCGATGGAGTTTCCCCACAC
TGAGTGGGTGGAGACTGAAGTTAGGCCAGCTTGGCACTTGATGTAATTCTCCTTGGAATTTGCCCTTTTT
GAGTTTGGATCTTGGTTCATTCTCAAGCCTCAGACAGTGGTTCAAAGTTTTTTTCTTCCATTTCAGGTGT
CGTGACGTACGGCCACCATGACCGAGTACAAGCCCACGGTGCGCCTCGCCACCCGCGACGACGTCCCCAG
GGCCGTACGCACCCTCGCCGCCGCGTTCGCCGACTACCCCGCCACGCGCCACACCGTCGATCCGGACCGC
CACATCGAGCGGGTCACCGAGCTGCAAGAACTCTTCCTCACGCGCGTCGGGCTCGACATCGGCAAGGTGT
GGGTCGCGGACGACGGCGCCGCCGTGGCGGTCTGGACCACGCCGGAGAGCGTCGAAGCGGGGGCGGTGTT
CGCCGAGATCGGCCCGCGCATGGCCGAGTTGAGCGGTTCCCGGCTGGCCGCGCAGCAACAGATGGAAGGC
CTCCTGGCGCCGCACCGGCCCAAGGAGCCCGCGTGGTTCCTGGCCACCGTCGGAGTCTCGCCCGACCACC
AGGGCAAGGGTCTGGGCAGCGCCGTCGTGCTCCCCGGAGTGGAGGCGGCCGAGCGCGCCGGGGTGCCCGC
CTTCCTGGAGACCTCCGCGCCCCGCAACCTCCCCTTCTACGAGCGGCTCGGCTTCACCGTCACCGCCGAC
GTCGAGGTGCCCGAAGGACCGCGCACCTGGTGCATGACCCGCAAGCCCGGTGCCTGAACGCGTTAAGTCG
ACAATCAACCTCTGGATTACAAAATTTGTGAAAGATTGACTGGTATTCTTAACTATGTTGCTCCTTTTAC
GCTATGTGGATACGCTGCTTTAATGCCTTTGTATCATGCTATTGCTTCCCGTATGGCTTTCATTTTCTCC
TCCTTGTATAAATCCTGGTTGCTGTCTCTTTATGAGGAGTTGTGGCCCGTTGTCAGGCAACGTGGCGTGG
TGTGCACTGTGTTTGCTGACGCAACCCCCACTGGTTGGGGCATTGCCACCACCTGTCAGCTCCTTTCCGG
GACTTTCGCTTTCCCCCTCCCTATTGCCACGGCGGAACTCATCGCCGCCTGCCTTGCCCGCTGCTGGACA
GGGGCTCGGCTGTTGGGCACTGACAATTCCGTGGTGTTGTCGGGGAAATCATCGTCCTTTCCTTGGCTGC
TCGCCTGTGTTGCCACCTGGATTCTGCGCGGGACGTCCTTCTGCTACGTCCCTTCGGCCCTCAATCCAGC
GGACCTTCCTTCCCGCGGCCTGCTGCCGGCTCTGCGGCCTCTTCCGCGTCTTCGCCTTCGCCCTCAGACG
AGTCGGATCTCCCTTTGGGCCGCCTCCCCGCGTCGACTTTAAGACCAATGACTTACAAGGCAGCTGTAGA
TCTTAGCCACTTTTTAAAAGAAAAGGGGGGACTGGAAGGGCTAATTCACTCCCAACGAAGACAAGATCTG
CTTTTTGCTTGTACTGGGTCTCTCTGGTTAGACCAGATCTGAGCCTGGGAGCTCTCTGGCTAACTAGGGA
ACCCACTGCTTAAGCCTCAATAAAGCTTGCCTTGAGTGCTTCAAGTAGTGTGTGCCCGTCTGTTGTGTGA
CTCTGGTAACTAGAGATCCCTCAGACCCTTTTAGTCAGTGTGGAAAATCTCTAGCAGTACGTATAGTAGT
TCATGTCATCTTATTATTCAGTATTTATAACTTGCAAAGAAATGAATATCAGAGAGTGAGAGGAACTTGT
TTATTGCAGCTTATAATGGTTACAAATAAAGCAATAGCATCACAAATTTCACAAATAAAGCATTTTTTTC
ACTGCATTCTAGTTGTGGTTTGTCCAAACTCATCAATGTATCTTATCATGTCTGGCTCTAGCTATCCCGC
CCCTAACTCCGCCCATCCCGCCCCTAACTCCGCCCAGTTCCGCCCATTCTCCGCCCCATGGCTGACTAAT
TTTTTTTATTTATGCAGAGGCCGAGGCCGCCTCGGCCTCTGAGCTATTCCAGAAGTAGTGAGGAGGCTTT
TTTGGAGGCCTAGGGACGTACCCAATTCGCCCTATAGTGAGTCGTATTACGCGCGCTCACTGGCCGTCGT
TTTACAACGTCGTGACTGGGAAAACCCTGGCGTTACCCAACTTAATCGCCTTGCAGCACATCCCCCTTTC
GCCAGCTGGCGTAATAGCGAAGAGGCCCGCACCGATCGCCCTTCCCAACAGTTGCGCAGCCTGAATGGCG
AATGGG
[124 nt withheld, positions 3367-3490]
C
[91 nt withheld, positions 3492-3582]
A
[49 nt withheld, positions 3584-3632]
CCTTTGACGTTGGAGTCCACGTTCTTT
[37 nt withheld, positions 3660-3696]
ACCCTATCTCGGTCTATTCTTTTGATTTATAAGGGATTTTGCCGATTTCGGCCTATTGGTTAAAAAATGA
GCTGATTTAACAAAAATTTAACGCGAATTTTAACAAAATATTAACGCTTACAATTTAGGTGGCACTTTTC
GGGGAAATGTGCGCGGAACCCCTATTTGTTTATTTTTCTAAATACATTCAAATATGTATCCGCTCATGAG
ACAATAACCCTGATAAATGCTTCAATAATATTGAAAAAGGAAGAGTATGAGTATTCAACATTTCCGTGTC
GCCCTTATTCCCTTTTTTGCGGCATTTTGCCTTCCTGTTTTTGCTCACCCAGAAACGCTGGTGAAAGTAA
AAGATGCTGAAGATCAGTTGGGTGCACGAGTGGGTTACATCGAACTGGATCTCAACAGCGGTAAGATCCT
TGAGAGTTTTCGCCCCGAAGAACGTTTTCCAATGATGAGCACTTTTAAAGTTCTGCTATGTGGCGCGGTA
TTATCCCGTATTGACGCCGGGCAAGAGCAACTCGGTCGCCGCATACACTATTCTCAGAATGACTTGGTTG
AGTACTCACCAGTCACAGAAAAGCATCTTACGGATGGCATGACAGTAAGAGAATTATGCAGTGCTGCCAT
AACCATGAGTGATAACACTGCGGCCAACTTACTTCTGACAACGATCGGAGGACCGAAGGAGCTAACCGCT
TTTTTGCACAACATGGGGGATCATGTAACTCGCCTTGATCGTTGGGAACCGGAGCTGAATGAAGCCATAC
CAAACGACGAGCGTGACACCACGATGCCTGTAGCAATGGCAACAACGTTGCGCAAACTATTAACTGGCGA
ACTACTTACTCTAGCTTCCCGGCAACAATTAATAGACTGGATGGAGGCGGATAAAGTTGCAGGACCACTT
CTGCGCTCGGCCCTTCCGGCTGGCTGGTTTATTGCTGATAAATCTGGAGCCGGTGAGCGTGGGTCTCGCG
GTATCATTGCAGCACTGGGGCCAGATGGTAAGCCCTCCCGTATCGTAGTTATCTACACGACGGGGAGTCA
GGCAACTATGGATGAACGAAATAGACAGATCGCTGAGATAGGTGCCTCACTGATTAAGCATTGGTAACTG
TCAGACCAAGTTTACTCATATATACTTTAGATTGATTTAAAACTTCATTTTTAATTTAAAAGGATCTAGG
TGAAGATCCTTTTTGATAATCTCATGACCAAAATCCCTTAACGTGAGTTTTCGTTCCACTGAGCGTCAGA
CCCCGTAGAAAAGATCAAAGGATCTTCTTGAGATCCTTTTTTTCTGCGCGTAATCTGCTGCTTGCAAACA
AAAAAACCACCGCTACCAGCGGTGGTTTGTTTGCCGGATCAAGAGCTACCAACTCTTTTTCCGAAGGTAA
CTGGCTTCAGCAGAGCGCAGATACCAAATACTGTTCTTCTAGTGTAGCCGTAGTTAGGCCACCACTTCAA
GAACTCTGTAGCACCGCCTACATACCTCGCTCTGCTAATCCTGTTACCAGTGGCTGCTGCCAGTGGCGAT
AAGTCGTGTCTTACCGGGTTGGACTCAAGACGATAGTTACCGGATAAGGCGCAGCGGTCGGGCTGAACGG
GGGGTTCGTGCACACAGCCCAGCTTGGAGCGAACGACCTACACCGAACTGAGATACCTACAGCGTGAGCT
ATGAGAAAGCGCCACGCTTCCCGAAGGGAGAAAGGCGGACAGGTATCCGGTAAGCGGCAGGGTCGGAACA
GGAGAGCGCACGAGGGAGCTTCCAGGGGGAAACGCCTGGTATCTTTATAGTCCTGTCGGGTTTCGCCACC
TCTGACTTGAGCGTCGATTTTTGTGATGCTCGTCAGGGGGGCGGAGCCTATGGAAAAACGCCAGCAACGC
GGCCTTTTTACGGTTCCTGGCCTTTTGCTGGCCTTTTGCTCACATGTTCTTTCCTGCGTTATCCCCTGAT
TCTGTGGATAACCGTATTACCGCCTTTGAGTGAGCTGATACCGCTCGCCGCAGCCGAACGACCGAGCGCA
GCGAGTCAGTGAGCGAGGAAGCGGAAGAGCGCCCAATACGCAAACCGCCTCTCCCCGCGCGTTGGCCGAT
TCATTAATGCAGCTGGCACGACAGGTTTCCCGACTGGAAAGCGGGCAGTGAGCGCAACGCAATTAATGTG
AGTTAGCTCACTCATTAGGCACCCCAGGCTTTACACTTTATGCTTCCGGCTCGTATGTTGTGTGGAATTG
TGAGCGGATAACAATTTCACACAGGAAACAGCTATGACCATGATTACGCCAAGCGCGCAATTAACCCTCA
CTAAAGGGAACAAAAGCTGGAGCTGCAAGCTTAATGTAGTCTTATGCAATACTCTTGTAGTCTTGCAACA
TGGTAACGATGAGTTAGCAACATGCCTTACAAGGAGAGAAAAAGCACCGTGCATGCCGATTGGTGGAAGT
AAGGTGGTACGATCGTGCCTTATTAGGAAGGCAACAGACGGGTCTGACATGGATTGGACGAACCACTGAA
TTGCCGCATTGCAGAGATATTGTATTTAAGTGCCTAGCTCGATACATAAACGGGTCTCTCTGGTTAGACC
AGATCTGAGCCTGGGAGCTCTCTGGCTAACTAGGGAACCCACTGCTTAAGCCTCAATAAAGCTTGCCTTG
AGTGCTTCAAGTAGTGTGTGCCCGTCTGTTGTGTGACTCTGGTAACTAGAGATCCCTCAGACCCTTTTAG
TCAGTGTGGAAAATCTCTAGCAGTGGCGCCCGAACAGGGACTTGAAAGCGAAAGGGAAACCAGAGGAGCT
CTCTCGACGCAGGACTCGGCTTGCTGAAGCGCGCACGGCAAGAGGCGAGGGGCGGCGACTGGTGAGTACG
CCAAAAATTTTGACTAGCGGAGGCTAGAAGGAGAGAGATGGGTGCGAGAGCGTCAGTATTAAGCGGGGGA
GAATTAGATCGCGATGGGAAAAAATTCGGTTAAGGCCAGGGGGAAAGAAAAAATATAAATTAAAACATAT
AGTATGGGCAAGCAGGGAGCTAGAACGATTCGCAGTTAATCCTGGCCTGTTAGAAACATCAGAAGGCTGT
AGACAAATACTGGGACAGCTACAACCATCCCTTCAGACAGGATCAGAAGAACTTAGATCATTATATAATA
CAGTAGCAACCCTCTATTGTGTGCATCAAAGGATAGAGATAAAAGACACCAAGGAAGCTTTAGACAAGAT
AGAGGAAGAGCAAAACAAAAGTAAGACCACCGCACAGCAAGCGGCCGCTGATCTTCAGACCTGGAGGAGG
AGATATGAGGGACAATTGGAGAAGTGAATTATATAAATATAAAGTAGTAAAAATTGAACCATTAGGAGTA
GCACCCACCAAGGCAAAGAGAAGAGTGGTGCAGAGAGAAAAAAGAGCAGTGGGAATAGGAGCTTTGTTCC
TTGGGTTCTTGGGAGCAGCAGGAAGCACTATGGGCGCAGCGTCAATGACGCTGACGGTACAGGCCAGACA
ATTATTGTCTGGTATAGTGCAGCAGCAGAACAATTTGCTGAGGGCTATTGAGGCGCAACAGCATCTGTTG
CAACTCACAGTCTGGGGCATCAAGCAGCTCCAGGCAAGAATCCTGGCTGTGGAAAGATACCTAAAGGATC
AACAGCTCCTGGGGATTTGGGGTTGCTCTGGAAAACTCATTTGCACCACTGCTGTGCCTTGGAATGCTAG
TTGGAGTAATAAATCTCTGGAACAGATTTGGAATCACACGACCTGGATGGAGTGGGACAGAGAAATTAAC
AATTACACAAGCTTAATACACTCCTTAATTGAAGAATCGCAAAACCAGCAAGAAAAGAATGAACAAGAAT
TATTGGAATTAGATAAATGGGCAAGTTTGTGGAATTGGTTTAACATAACAAATTGGCTGTGGTATATAAA
ATTATTCATAATGATAGTAGGAGGCTTGGTAGGTTTAAGAATAGTTTTTGCTGTACTTTCTATAGTGAAT
AGAGTTAGGCAGGGATATTCACCATTATCGTTTCAGACCCACCTCCCAACCCCGAGGGGACCCAGAGAGG
GCCTATTTCCCATGATTCCTTCATATTTGCATATACGATACAAGGCTGTTAGAGAGATAATTAGAATTAA
TTTGACTGTAAACACAAAGATATTAGTACAAAATACGTGACGTAGAAAGTAATAATTTCTTGGGTAGTTT
GCAGTTTTAAAATTATGTTTTAAAATGGACTATCATATGCTTACCGTAACTTGAAAGTATTTCGATTTCT
TGGCTTTATATATCTTGTGGAAAGGACGAAACACCGTTTGAGCTTGCCATTCAGAGGTTTTAGAGCTAGA
AATAGCAAGTTAAAATAAGGCTAGTCCGTTATCAACTTGAAAAAGTGGCACCGAGTCGGTGCTTTTTTAA
GCTTGGCGTAACTAGATCTTGAGACAAATGGCAGTATTCATCCACAATTTTAAAAGAAAAGGGGGGATTG
GGGGGTACAGTGCAGGGGAAAGAATAGTAGACATAATAGCAACAGACATACAAACTAAAGAATTACAAAA
ACAAATTACAAAAATTCAAAATTTTCGGGTTTATTACAGGGACAGCAGAGATCCACTTTGGCGCCGGCTC
GAGGGGG
