>Addgene plasmid #78058 | DCK gRNA (BRDN0001487070) | depositor partial sequence | sequence record 145517 | Target Sequence
TTTGAGCTTGCCATTCAGAG
