>Addgene plasmid #78058 | DCK gRNA (BRDN0001487070) | addgene partial sequence | sequence record 188911 | hU6-F
NTGACGCTAGCAAAGTAATAATTTCTTGGGTAGCTTTGCAGCTTTTAAAATTATGTTTTAAAATGGACTA
TCATATGCTTACCGTAACTTGAAAGTATTTCGATTTCTTGGCTTTATATATCTTGTGGAAAGGACGAAAC
ACCGTTTGAGCTTGCCATTCAGAGGTTTTAGAGCTAGAAATAGCAAGTTAAAATAAGGCTAGTCCGTTAT
CAACTTGAAAAAGTGGCACCGAGTCGGTGCTTTTTTAAGCTTGGCGTAACTAGATCTTGAGACAAATGGC
AGTATTCATCCACAATTTTAAAAGAAAAGGGGGGATTGGGGGGTACAGTGCAGGGGAAAGAATAGTAGAC
ATAATAGCAACAGACATACAAACTAAAGAATTACAAAAACAAATTACAAAAATTCAAAATTTTCGGGTTT
ATTACAGGGACAGCAGAGATCCACTTTGGCGCCGGCTCGAGGGGGCCCGGGTGCAAAGATGGATAAAGTT
TTNAACAGAGAGGAATCTTTGCAGCTAATGGACCTTCTAGGTCTTGAAAGGAGTGGGAATTGGCTCCGGT
GCCCGTCAGT
